>Addgene plasmid #18207 | T4 Lysozyme I3G | addgene partial sequence | sequence record 23994 | 3primeUP
TANGAAAAAGCCCGCTCATTAGGCGGGCTCAGATCTGCTCATGTTTGACAGCTTATCATCGATAAGCTTC
GGCAATAAATTCTTGATATGTTTTCATATGTTTCCTTTAAATATTTTAATTAGTAATTGTCTATTCAAGT
AATTGTGAATATACTATCACAATTCCAAGAGAAAGTAAACAGCTTTATAGATTTTTATACGCGTCCCAAG
TGCCAGTTCTAAACGTTGTAATGACTCGTTTTGCGCGATTAGGTGTTTGATTATACCATCTACTTTTAGC
TAAGTTAACTGCTGCTTCATCCCAGCGTTTTTGTTGAAGCATACGTAAAGAGTTAGTAAATCCTGCCACA
CCGGTTTCTCCCATTTGGAAAACCATATTAATCAATGCACAGCGACGAACCGCATCAAGAGAATCATAAA
CCGGTTTTAATTTAGCATTTCTCAGAATTCCGCGAACAGCAGCATCAACATCCTGATTAAAGAGTTTTTC
AGCCTCATCTTTTGTAATTACACCATTGCAATTACGCCCAATAGCTTTATCTAATTCAGATTTAGCAGCA
TTAAGTGATGGACTTTTTGTAAGCAAATGACCGATGCCAATAGTGTAATAGCCTTCTGTGTCTTTATAGA
TTTTAAGTCTAAGACCTTCATCTATACGTAACATTTCAAAACCATTCATAATACCTCCTAAGCATCGATG
GATCCTGTTTCCTGTGTGAAATTGTTATCCGCTCACAATTCCACACATTATACGAGCCGATGATAATGTC
ACAGGGGATGGGGAGAGCCANNNATGNGATCCGTATCAGGGCAAGCTGTNCNGGTGAATGTACCGCN
