[The description below was written by a language model from this plasmid's Addgene catalogue record.]
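Description:
T4 Lysozyme I3G is a bacterial expression plasmid built on the pHS1403 backbone (about 5 kb without insert) that carries a point-mutant version of bacteriophage T4 lysozyme, the product of phage gene e. It is maintained in E. coli as a high-copy plasmid under ampicillin selection. No feature table accompanies the record, so the specific origin of replication, the promoter driving expression, and any other regulatory elements of pHS1403 are not stated. No affinity tags or fusion partners are recorded either.

The insert is roughly 600 bp and was cloned as a restriction fragment between BamHI at the 5′ end and HindIII at the 3′ end, with both sites preserved. According to the depositor's notes, the BamHI site lies 27 bp from the start codon and the HindIII site 115 bp from the stop codon, so the fragment includes short flanking untranslated sequence on either side of the coding region, and the gene can be excised or swapped using the same pair of enzymes. The defining feature is the I3G substitution, which replaces the isoleucine at position 3 with glycine, removing a hydrophobic side chain near the N-terminus of the protein.

The record does not state an explicit purpose. Single-residue T4 lysozyme variants of this kind are generally expressed in bacteria to produce protein for studies of how individual substitutions affect folding, thermodynamic stability, and structure, and this construct is consistent with that use. Distribution is limited to academic and nonprofit users.
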