Addgene plasmid #18207: T4 Lysozyme I3G
Depositing lab: Brian Matthews. Depositing organization: University of Oregon.
Backbone
  Vector backbone: pHS1403
  Backbone size w/o insert (bp): 5000
  Vector type: Bacterial Expression
Growth in bacteria
  Bacterial resistance: Ampicillin, 100 μg/mL
  Growth temperature: 37°C
  Growth strain: DH5alpha
  Copy number: High Copy
Gene/Insert
  Gene/Insert name: T4 Lysozyme (alt name: 1013g)
  Species: Bacteriophage T4
  Insert size (bp): 600
  Mutation: I3G
  GenBank ID: NP_049736
  Entrez Gene: e (a.k.a. T4p123)
  Cloning method: Restriction Enzyme; 5′ cloning site BamHI (not destroyed); 3′ cloning site HindIII (not destroyed)
  Sequencing primers: 5′ na; 3′ GGCGTATCACGAGGCCC
Terms and licenses: Academic/Nonprofit Terms; Industry Terms: Not Available to Industry
Depositor comments: The BamHI site is 27 bp from the ATG and the HindIII site is 115 bp from the stop.
How to cite: T4 Lysozyme I3G was a gift from Brian Matthews (Addgene plasmid # 18207 ; http://n2t.net/addgene:18207 ; RRID:Addgene_18207)
